>Addgene plasmid #43696 | III-TCTC | depositor partial sequence | sequence record 58961 | III-TCTC sequence 426 bps
CGTCTCGGCTCACCCCAGAGCAGGTCGTGGCCATTGCCTCGAATGGAGGGGGCAAACAGGCGTTGGAAAC
CGTACAACGATTGCTGCCGGTGCTGTGCCAAGCGCACGGACTCACCCCAGAGCAGGTCGTGGCGATCGCA
AGCCACGACGGAGGAAAGCAAGCCTTGGAAACAGTACAGAGGCTGTTGCCTGTGCTGTGCCAAGCGCACG
GCCTCACCCCAGAGCAGGTCGTGGCCATTGCCTCGAATGGAGGGGGCAAACAGGCGTTGGAAACCGTACA
ACGATTGCTGCCGGTGCTGTGCCAAGCGCACGGATTAACCCCAGAGCAGGTCGTGGCGATCGCAAGCCAC
GACGGAGGAAAGCAAGCCTTGGAAACAGTACAGAGGCTGTTGCCTGTGCTGTGCCAAGCGCACGGACTCA
GAGACG
