>Addgene plasmid #43696 | III-TCTC | addgene partial sequence | sequence record 61793 | M13-F20 5'-TGTAAAACGACGGCCAGT-3'
GGCGAATTGGGCCCTCTGATGCATGCTCGAGCGGCCGCCAGTGTGATGGATATCTGCAGAATTCGCCCTT
GATGCCGTCCTAGCGCGTCTCGGCTCACCCCAGAGCAGGTCGTGGCCATTGCCTCGAATGGAGGGGGCAA
ACAGGCGTTGGAAACCGTACAACGATTGCTGCCGGTGCTGTGCCAAGCGCACGGACTCACCCCAGAGCAG
GTCGTGGCGATCGCAAGCCACGACGGAGGAAAGCAAGCCTTGGAAACAGTACAGAGGCTGTTGCCTGTGC
TGTGCCAAGCGCACGGCCTCACCCCAGAGCAGGTCGTGGCCATTGCCTCGAATGGAGGGGGCAAACAGGC
GTTGGAAACCGTACAACGATTGCTGCCGGTGCTGTGCCAAGCGCACGGATTAACCCCAGAGCAGGTCGTG
GCGATCGCAAGCCACGACGGAGGAAAGCAAGCCTTGGAAACAGTACAGAGGCTGTTGCCTGTGCTGTGCC
AAGCGCACGGACTCAGAGACGTGGGCACAGGAAAGATACTTAAGGGCGAATTCCAGCACACTGGCGGCCG
TTACTAGTGGATCCGAGCTCGGTACCAAGCTTGATGCATAGCTTGAGTATTCTATAGTGTCACCTAAATA
GCTTGGCGTAATCATGGTCATAGCTGTTTCCTGTGTGAAATTGTTATCCGCTCACAATTCCACACAACAT
ACGAGCCGGAAGCATAAAGTGTAAAGCCTGGGGTGCCTAATGAGTGAGCTAACTCACATTAATTGCGTTG
CGCTCACTGCCCGCTTTCCAGTCGGGAAACCTGTCGTGCCAGCTGCATTAATGAATCGGCCAACGCGCGG
GGAGAGGCGGTTTGCGTATTGGGCGCTCTTCCGCTTCCTCGCTCACTGACTCGCTGCGCTCGGTCGTTCG
GCTGCGGCGAGCGGTATCAGCTCNTCAAGCGTATAGTTCCAACGG
