[The description below was written by a language model from this plasmid's Addgene catalogue record.]
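Description:
III-TCTC is a bacterial cloning plasmid built on the commercial pCRII-TOPO backbone (about 4.0 kb without insert), into which a 426 bp synthetic fragment was placed by TOPO cloning. It is a high-copy plasmid maintained in E. coli, and it carries both ampicillin and kanamycin resistance, as is standard for this backbone, so either or both drugs can be used for selection. No feature table accompanies the record, so the origin of replication and other backbone elements are not itemised. The use of T7 and M13-reverse as flanking sequencing primers is consistent with the insert lying in the usual pCRII-TOPO cloning site between these primer sites.

The insert is listed only by the construct's name and as synthetic; the record does not spell out its composition. The associated publication describes a TALEN genome-editing system for generating human stem cell-based disease models. In that context, the name and the insert size suggest a pre-assembled block of four TAL effector repeat units, each roughly 100 bp. The block would recognise the bases T-C-T-C, with "III" probably indicating its position in the ordered assembly of a full repeat array. This reading is an inference from the name, size and publication title rather than something the record states. Nothing in the record indicates a promoter or expression cassette driving the insert, and the vector type is given as bacterial cloning. The plasmid is therefore best understood as a storage and source component of a modular TALEN assembly library, not as a construct expressed directly in cells.
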