Addgene plasmid #43696: III-TCTC
Depositing lab: Chad Cowan & Kiran Musunuru. Depositing organization: Harvard University. Publication: A TALEN Genome-Editing System for Generating Human Stem Cell-Based Disease Models. Ding Q, Lee YK, Schaefer EA, Peters DT, Veres A, Kim K, Kuperwasser N, Motola DL, Meissner TB, Hendriks WT, Trevisan M, Gupta RM, Moisan A, Banks E, Friesen M, Schinzel RT, Xia F, Tang A, Xia Y, Figueroa E, Wann A, Ahfeldt T, Daheron L, Zhang F, Rubin LL, Peng LF, Chung RT, Musunuru K, Cowan CA. Cell Stem Cell. 2012 Dec 12. pii: S1934-5909(12)00645-5. doi: 10.1016/j.stem.2012.11.011. PubMed 23246482.
Backbone
  Vector backbone: pCRII-TOPO
  Backbone manufacturer: Invitrogen
  Backbone size w/o insert (bp): 3973
  Vector type: Bacterial Cloning
Growth in bacteria
  Bacterial resistance: Ampicillin and Kanamycin, 100 & 50 μg/mL
  Growth temperature: 37°C
  Growth strain: Top10
  Copy number: High Copy
Gene/Insert
  Gene/Insert name: III-TCTC
  Species: Synthetic
  Insert size (bp): 426
  Cloning method: TOPO Cloning
  Sequencing primers: 5′ T7; 3′ M13-rev
Terms and licenses: Academic/Nonprofit Terms; Industry Terms: Not Available to Industry
How to cite: III-TCTC was a gift from Chad Cowan & Kiran Musunuru (Addgene plasmid # 43696 ; http://n2t.net/addgene:43696 ; RRID:Addgene_43696)
